LOCUS       GCPp20_CAG-TET1CD-XTEN 11676 bp ds-DNA circular 08-APR-2021
DEFINITION  .
KEYWORDS    "accession:urn.local...ct-6p1xo6v" "marker:AmpR"
FEATURES             Location/Qualifiers
     enhancer        4..383
                     /label="CMV enhancer"
                     /ApEinfo_revcolor=#c6c9d1
                     /ApEinfo_fwdcolor=#c6c9d1
     promoter        386..661
                     /label="chicken β-actin promoter"
                     /ApEinfo_revcolor=#c6c9d1
                     /ApEinfo_fwdcolor=#c6c9d1
     intron          662..1189
                     /label="chimeric intron"
                     /ApEinfo_revcolor=#c6c9d1
                     /ApEinfo_fwdcolor=#c6c9d1
     misc_feature    968..969
                     /label="flanks AC deleted region"
                     /ApEinfo_revcolor=#b1ff67
                     /ApEinfo_fwdcolor=#b1ff67
     misc_feature    1146..1166
                     /label="GCPo62"
                     /ApEinfo_revcolor=#b7e6d7
                     /ApEinfo_fwdcolor=#b7e6d7
     misc_feature    1183..1202
                     /label="JKN58"
                     /ApEinfo_revcolor=#ffef86
                     /ApEinfo_fwdcolor=#ffef86
     misc_feature    1197..1216
                     /label="miscellaneous"
                     /ApEinfo_revcolor=#b4abac
                     /ApEinfo_fwdcolor=#b4abac
     regulatory      1247..1256
                     /label="vertebrate consensus sequence for strong initiation
                     of translation (Kozak, 1987)"
                     /ApEinfo_revcolor=#75c6a9
                     /ApEinfo_fwdcolor=#75c6a9
     CDS             1247..8611
                     /label="Translation 1247-8611"
     CDS             1253..1258
                     /label="Translation 1253-1258"
     misc_feature    1259..3412
                     /label="TET1-CD"
                     /ApEinfo_revcolor=#c7b0e3
                     /ApEinfo_fwdcolor=#c7b0e3
     CDS             1259..3412
                     /label="Translation 1259-3412"
     misc_feature    complement(1346..1365)
                     /label="JKN669"
                     /ApEinfo_revcolor=#c6c9d1
                     /ApEinfo_fwdcolor=#c6c9d1
     misc_feature    1571..1591
                     /label="JKN670"
                     /ApEinfo_revcolor=#c6c9d1
                     /ApEinfo_fwdcolor=#c6c9d1
     misc_feature    2135..2162
                     /label="JKN671"
                     /ApEinfo_revcolor=#c6c9d1
                     /ApEinfo_fwdcolor=#c6c9d1
     misc_feature    2704..2723
                     /label="JKN672"
                     /ApEinfo_revcolor=#c6c9d1
                     /ApEinfo_fwdcolor=#c6c9d1
     misc_feature    3243..3263
                     /label="JKN673"
                     /ApEinfo_revcolor=#c6c9d1
                     /ApEinfo_fwdcolor=#c6c9d1
     misc_feature    3369..3389
                     /label="GCPo83"
                     /ApEinfo_revcolor=#b7e6d7
                     /ApEinfo_fwdcolor=#b7e6d7
     misc_feature    3383..3428
                     /label="GCPo102"
                     /ApEinfo_revcolor=#b1ff67
                     /ApEinfo_fwdcolor=#b1ff67
     misc_feature    complement(3391..3439)
                     /label="GCPo103"
                     /ApEinfo_revcolor=#b1ff67
                     /ApEinfo_fwdcolor=#b1ff67
     misc_feature    3413..3429
                     /label="JKN763"
                     /ApEinfo_revcolor=#b4abac
                     /ApEinfo_fwdcolor=#b4abac
     CDS             3413..3652
                     /label="XTEN80"
                     /ApEinfo_revcolor=#84b0dc
                     /ApEinfo_fwdcolor=#84b0dc
     misc_feature    3653..7756
                     /label="dCas9"
                     /ApEinfo_revcolor=#faac61
                     /ApEinfo_fwdcolor=#faac61
     misc_feature    3809..3830
                     /label="JKN715"
                     /ApEinfo_revcolor=#b1ff67
                     /ApEinfo_fwdcolor=#b1ff67
     misc_feature    3809..3830
                     /label="GCPo96"
                     /ApEinfo_revcolor=#b1ff67
                     /ApEinfo_fwdcolor=#b1ff67
     misc_feature    complement(3809..3830)
                     /label="JKN716"
                     /ApEinfo_revcolor=#b1ff67
                     /ApEinfo_fwdcolor=#b1ff67
     misc_feature    complement(3809..3830)
                     /label="GCPo95"
                     /ApEinfo_revcolor=#b1ff67
                     /ApEinfo_fwdcolor=#b1ff67
     misc_feature    complement(3821..3838)
                     /label="GCPo64"
                     /ApEinfo_revcolor=#b7e6d7
                     /ApEinfo_fwdcolor=#b7e6d7
     misc_feature    7543..7562
                     /label="GCPo78"
                     /ApEinfo_revcolor=#b7e6d7
                     /ApEinfo_fwdcolor=#b7e6d7
     misc_feature    7686..7704
                     /label="JKN134"
                     /ApEinfo_revcolor=#b4abac
                     /ApEinfo_fwdcolor=#b4abac
     CDS             7757..7843
                     /label="Translation 7757-7843"
     misc_feature    7772..7792
                     /label="SV40 NLS"
                     /ApEinfo_revcolor=#75c6a9
                     /ApEinfo_fwdcolor=#75c6a9
     misc_feature    7796..7816
                     /label="SV40 NLS"
                     /ApEinfo_revcolor=#75c6a9
                     /ApEinfo_fwdcolor=#75c6a9
     misc_feature    7814..7868
                     /label="GCPo138"
                     /ApEinfo_revcolor=#b1ff67
                     /ApEinfo_fwdcolor=#b1ff67
     misc_feature    complement(7817..7873)
                     /label="GCPo139"
                     /ApEinfo_revcolor=#b1ff67
                     /ApEinfo_fwdcolor=#b1ff67
     misc_feature    7820..7840
                     /label="SV40 NLS"
                     /ApEinfo_revcolor=#75c6a9
                     /ApEinfo_fwdcolor=#75c6a9
     misc_feature    7843..7844
                     /label="cloning scar"
                     /ApEinfo_revcolor=#ff9ccd
                     /ApEinfo_fwdcolor=#ff9ccd
     misc_feature    complement(7844..7865)
                     /label="JKN675"
                     /ApEinfo_revcolor=#c6c9d1
                     /ApEinfo_fwdcolor=#c6c9d1
     misc_feature    7844..7867
                     /label="JKN677"
                     /ApEinfo_revcolor=#c6c9d1
                     /ApEinfo_fwdcolor=#c6c9d1
     CDS             7844..8611
                     /label="Translation 7844-8611"
     misc_feature    complement(7853..7877)
                     /label="JKN494"
                     /ApEinfo_revcolor=#9eafd2
                     /ApEinfo_fwdcolor=#9eafd2
     CDS             7853..7909
                     /label="P2A"
                     /ApEinfo_revcolor=#ff9ccd
                     /ApEinfo_fwdcolor=#ff9ccd
     CDS             7910..8608
                     /label="TagBFP"
                     /ApEinfo_revcolor=#3366ff
                     /ApEinfo_fwdcolor=#3366ff
     misc_feature    complement(7912..7933)
                     /label="JKN95"
                     /ApEinfo_revcolor=#b4abac
                     /ApEinfo_fwdcolor=#b4abac
     misc_feature    complement(8274..8295)
                     /label="JKN561"
                     /ApEinfo_revcolor=#c6c9d1
                     /ApEinfo_fwdcolor=#c6c9d1
     misc_feature    complement(8580..8620)
                     /label="JKN497"
                     /ApEinfo_revcolor=#c6c9d1
                     /ApEinfo_fwdcolor=#c6c9d1
     terminator      8630..9133
                     /label="terminator"
                     /ApEinfo_revcolor=#c6c9d1
                     /ApEinfo_fwdcolor=#c6c9d1
     misc_feature    complement(8689..8711)
                     /label="JKN65"
                     /ApEinfo_revcolor=#ffef86
                     /ApEinfo_fwdcolor=#ffef86
     polyA_site      8763..8818
                     /label="β-globin poly(A) signal"
                     /ApEinfo_revcolor=#b4abac
                     /ApEinfo_fwdcolor=#b4abac
     promoter        complement(9175..9193)
                     /label="promoter"
                     /ApEinfo_revcolor=#c6c9d1
                     /ApEinfo_fwdcolor=#c6c9d1
     primer_bind     complement(9179..9195)
                     /label="M13 rev"
                     /ApEinfo_revcolor=#a020f0
                     /ApEinfo_fwdcolor=#a020f0
     misc_feature    complement(9192..9214)
                     /label="miscellaneous"
                     /ApEinfo_revcolor=#b4abac
                     /ApEinfo_fwdcolor=#b4abac
     protein_bind    9203..9219
                     /label="lac operator"
                     /ApEinfo_revcolor=#31849b
                     /ApEinfo_fwdcolor=#31849b
     promoter        complement(9227..9233)
                     /label="lac promoter"
                     /ApEinfo_revcolor=#c6c9d1
                     /ApEinfo_fwdcolor=#c6c9d1
     promoter        complement(9228..9257)
                     /label="promoter"
                     /ApEinfo_revcolor=#c6c9d1
                     /ApEinfo_fwdcolor=#c6c9d1
     promoter        complement(9234..9251)
                     /label="lac promoter"
                     /ApEinfo_revcolor=#c6c9d1
                     /ApEinfo_fwdcolor=#c6c9d1
     promoter        complement(9252..9257)
                     /label="lac promoter"
                     /ApEinfo_revcolor=#c6c9d1
                     /ApEinfo_fwdcolor=#c6c9d1
     protein_bind    9272..9293
                     /label="CAP binding site"
                     /ApEinfo_revcolor=#31849b
                     /ApEinfo_fwdcolor=#31849b
     promoter        9352..9547
                     /label="SV40 promoter"
                     /ApEinfo_revcolor=#c6c9d1
                     /ApEinfo_fwdcolor=#c6c9d1
     promoter        9363..9542
                     /label="promoter"
                     /ApEinfo_revcolor=#c6c9d1
                     /ApEinfo_fwdcolor=#c6c9d1
     misc_feature    9460..9479
                     /label="miscellaneous"
                     /ApEinfo_revcolor=#b4abac
                     /ApEinfo_fwdcolor=#b4abac
     polyA_signal    9553..9687
                     /label="SV40 poly(A) signal"
                     /ApEinfo_revcolor=#b4abac
                     /ApEinfo_fwdcolor=#b4abac
     terminator      9556..9687
                     /label="terminator"
                     /ApEinfo_revcolor=#c6c9d1
                     /ApEinfo_fwdcolor=#c6c9d1
     misc_feature    9644..9663
                     /label="miscellaneous"
                     /ApEinfo_revcolor=#b4abac
                     /ApEinfo_fwdcolor=#b4abac
     misc_feature    9718..9739
                     /label="GCPo37"
                     /ApEinfo_revcolor=#b1ff67
                     /ApEinfo_fwdcolor=#b1ff67
     rep_origin      complement(9911..10530)
                     /label="origin"
                     /ApEinfo_revcolor=#ffef86
                     /ApEinfo_fwdcolor=#ffef86
     CDS             complement(10685..11545)
                     /label="AmpR"
                     /ApEinfo_revcolor=#993366
                     /ApEinfo_fwdcolor=#993366
     misc_feature    11404..11427
                     /label="GCPo87"
                     /ApEinfo_revcolor=#b1ff67
                     /ApEinfo_fwdcolor=#b1ff67
     misc_feature    complement(11404..11427)
                     /label="GCPo94"
                     /ApEinfo_revcolor=#b1ff67
                     /ApEinfo_fwdcolor=#b1ff67
     promoter        complement(11546..11650)
                     /label="AmpR promoter"
                     /ApEinfo_revcolor=#c6c9d1
                     /ApEinfo_fwdcolor=#c6c9d1
     promoter        complement(11587..11615)
                     /label="promoter"
                     /ApEinfo_revcolor=#c6c9d1
                     /ApEinfo_fwdcolor=#c6c9d1
ORIGIN
        1 gtcgacattg attattgact agttattaat agtaatcaat tacggggtca ttagttcata
       61 gcccatatat ggagttccgc gttacataac ttacggtaaa tggcccgcct ggctgaccgc
      121 ccaacgaccc ccgcccattg acgtcaataa tgacgtatgt tcccatagta acgccaatag
      181 ggactttcca ttgacgtcaa tgggtggact atttacggta aactgcccac ttggcagtac
      241 atcaagtgta tcatatgcca agtacgcccc ctattgacgt caatgacggt aaatggcccg
      301 cctggcatta tgcccagtac atgaccttat gggactttcc tacttggcag tacatctacg
      361 tattagtcat cgctattacc atgggtcgag gtgagcccca cgttctgctt cactctcccc
      421 atctcccccc cctccccacc cccaattttg tatttattta ttttttaatt attttgtgca
      481 gcgatggggg cggggggggg gggggcgcgc gccaggcggg gcggggcggg gcgaggggcg
      541 gggcggggcg aggcggagag gtgcggcggc agccaatcag agcggcgcgc tccgaaagtt
      601 tccttttatg gcgaggcggc ggcggcggcg gccctataaa aagcgaagcg cgcggcgggc
      661 gggagtcgct gcgttgcctt cgccccgtgc cccgctccgc gccgcctcgc gccgcccgcc
      721 ccggctctga ctgaccgcgt tactcccaca ggtgagcggg cgggacggcc cttctcctcc
      781 gggctgtaat tagcgcttgg tttaatgacg gctTgtttct tttctgtggc tgcgtgaaag
      841 ccttGaGggg ctccgggagg gccctttgtg cggggggagc ggctcggggg gtgcgtgcgt
      901 gtgtgtgtgc gtggggagcg ccgcgtgcgg cTccgcgctg cccggcggct gtgagcgctg
      961 cgggcgcggg gcgaagcggt gcggcgccgg caggaaggaa atgggcgggg agggccttcg
     1021 tgcgtcgccg cgccgccgtc cccttctccC tctccagcct cggggctgTc cgcGggggga
     1081 cggctgcctt cgggggggac ggggcagggc ggggttcggc ttctggcgtg tgaccggcgg
     1141 ctctagagcc tctgctaacc atgttcatgc cttcttcttt ttcctacagc tcctgggcaa
     1201 cgtgctggtt attgtgctgt ctcatcattt tggcaaagaa ttctgcgcca ccatggccCT
     1261 GCCCACCTGC AGCTGTCTTG ATCGAGTTAT ACAAAAAGAC AAAGGCCCAT ATTATACACA
     1321 CCTTGGGGCA GGACCAAGTG TTGCTGCTGT CAGGGAAATC ATGGAGAATA GGTATGGTCA
     1381 AAAAGGAAAC GCAATAAGGA TAGAAATAGT AGTGTACACC GGTAAAGAAG GGAAAAGCTC
     1441 TCATGGGTGT CCAATTGCTA AGTGGGTTTT AAGAAGAAGC AGTGATGAAG AAAAAGTTCT
     1501 TTGTTTGGTC CGGCAGCGTA CAGGCCACCA CTGTCCAACT GCTGTGATGG TGGTGCTCAT
     1561 CATGGTGTGG GATGGCATCC CTCTTCCAAT GGCCGACCGG CTATACACAG AGCTCACAGA
     1621 GAATCTAAAG TCATACAATG GGCACCCTAC CGACAGAAGA TGCACCCTCA ATGAAAATCG
     1681 TACCTGTACA TGTCAAGGAA TTGATCCAGA GACTTGTGGA GCTTCATTCT CTTTTGGCTG
     1741 TTCATGGAGT ATGTACTTTA ATGGCTGTAA GTTTGGTAGA AGCCCAAGCC CCAGAAGATT
     1801 TAGAATTGAT CCAAGCTCTC CCTTACATGA AAAAAACCTT GAAGATAACT TACAGAGTTT
     1861 GGCTACACGA TTAGCTCCAA TTTATAAGCA GTATGCTCCA GTAGCTTACC AAAATCAGGT
     1921 GGAATATGAA AATGTTGCCC GAGAATGTCG GCTTGGCAGC AAGGAAGGTC GACCCTTCTC
     1981 TGGGGTCACT GCTTGCCTGG ACTTCTGTGC TCATCCCCAC AGGGACATTC ACAACATGAA
     2041 TAATGGAAGC ACTGTGGTTT GTACCTTAAC TCGAGAAGAT AACCGCTCTT TGGGTGTTAT
     2101 TCCTCAAGAT GAGCAGCTCC ATGTGCTACC TCTTTATAAG CTTTCAGACA CAGATGAGTT
     2161 TGGCTCCAAG GAAGGAATGG AAGCCAAGAT CAAATCTGGG GCCATCGAGG TCCTGGCACC
     2221 CCGCCGCAAA AAAAGAACGT GTTTCACTCA GCCTGTTCCC CGTTCTGGAA AGAAGAGGGC
     2281 TGCGATGATG ACAGAGGTTC TTGCACATAA GATAAGGGCA GTGGAAAAGA AACCTATTCC
     2341 CCGAATCAAG CGGAAGAATA ACTCAACAAC AACAAACAAC AGTAAGCCTT CGTCACTGCC
     2401 AACCTTAGGG AGTAACACTG AGACCGTGCA ACCTGAAGTA AAAAGTGAAA CCGAACCCCA
     2461 TTTTATCTTA AAAAGTTCAG ACAACACTAA AACTTATTCG CTGATGCCAT CCGCTCCTCA
     2521 CCCAGTGAAA GAGGCATCTC CAGGCTTCTC CTGGTCCCCG AAGACTGCTT CAGCCACACC
     2581 AGCTCCACTG AAGAATGACG CAACAGCCTC ATGCGGGTTT TCAGAAAGAA GCAGCACTCC
     2641 CCACTGTACG ATGCCTTCGG GAAGACTCAG TGGTGCCAAT GCTGCAGCTG CTGATGGCCC
     2701 TGGCATTTCA CAGCTTGGCG AAGTGGCTCC TCTCCCCACC CTGTCTGCTC CTGTGATGGA
     2761 GCCCCTCATT AATTCTGAGC CTTCCACTGG TGTGACTGAG CCGCTAACGC CTCATCAGCC
     2821 AAACCACCAG CCCTCCTTCC TCACCTCTCC TCAAGACCTT GCCTCTTCTC CAATGGAAGA
     2881 AGATGAGCAG CATTCTGAAG CAGATGAGCC TCCATCAGAC GAACCCCTAT CTGATGACCC
     2941 CCTGTCACCT GCTGAGGAGA AATTGCCCCA CATTGATGAG TATTGGTCAG ACAGTGAGCA
     3001 CATCTTTTTG GATGCAAATA TTGGTGGGGT GGCCATCGCA CCTGCTCACG GCTCGGTTTT
     3061 GATTGAGTGT GCCCGGCGAG AGCTGCACGC TACCACTCCT GTTGAGCACC CCAACCGTAA
     3121 TCATCCAACC CGCCTCTCCC TTGTCTTTTA CCAGCACAAA AACCTAAATA AGCCCCAACA
     3181 TGGTTTTGAA CTAAACAAGA TTAAGTTTGA GGCTAAAGAA GCTAAGAATA AGAAAATGAA
     3241 GGCCTCAGAG CAAAAAGACC AGGCAGCTAA TGAAGGTCCA GAACAGTCCT CTGAAGTAAA
     3301 TGAATTGAAC CAAATTCCTT CTCATAAAGC ATTAACATTA ACCCATGACA ATGTTGTCAC
     3361 CGTGTCCCCT TATGCTCTCA CACACGTTGC GGGGCCCTAT AACCATTGGG TCGGAGGGCC
     3421 GAGCTCTGGC GCACCCCCAC CAAGTGGAGG GTCTCCTGCC GGGTCCCCAA CATCTACTGA
     3481 AGAAGGCACC AGCGAATCCG CAACGCCCGA GTCAGGCCCT GGTACCTCCA CAGAACCATC
     3541 TGAAGGTAGT GCGCCTGGTT CCCCAGCTGG AAGCCCTACT TCCACCGAAG AAGGCACGTC
     3601 AACCGAACCA AGTGAAGGAT CTGCCCCTGG GACCAGCACT GAACCATCTG AGATGGACAA
     3661 GAAGTATTCT ATCGGACTGG CCATCGGGAC TAATAGCGTC GGGTGGGCCG TGATCACTGA
     3721 CGAGTACAAG GTGCCCTCTA AGAAGTTCAA GGTGCTCGGG AACACCGACC GGCATTCCAT
     3781 CAAGAAAAAT CTGATCGGAG CTCTCCTCTT TGATTCAGGG GAGACCGCTG AAGCAACCCG
     3841 CCTCAAGCGG ACTGCTAGAC GGCGGTACAC CAGGAGGAAG AACCGGATTT GTTACCTTCA
     3901 AGAGATATTC TCCAACGAAA TGGCAAAGGT CGACGACAGC TTCTTCCATA GGCTGGAAGA
     3961 ATCATTCCTC GTGGAAGAGG ATAAGAAGCA TGAACGGCAT CCCATCTTCG GTAATATCGT
     4021 CGACGAGGTG GCCTATCACG AGAAATACCC AACCATCTAC CATCTTCGCA AAAAGCTGGT
     4081 GGACTCAACC GACAAGGCAG ACCTCCGGCT TATCTACCTG GCCCTGGCCC ACATGATCAA
     4141 GTTCAGAGGC CACTTCCTGA TCGAGGGCGA CCTCAATCCT GACAATAGCG ATGTGGATAA
     4201 ACTGTTCATC CAGCTGGTGC AGACTTACAA CCAGCTCTTT GAAGAGAACC CCATCAATGC
     4261 AAGCGGAGTC GATGCCAAGG CCATTCTGTC AGCCCGGCTG TCAAAGAGCC GCAGACTTGA
     4321 GAATCTTATC GCTCAGCTGC CGGGTGAAAA GAAAAATGGA CTGTTCGGGA ACCTGATTGC
     4381 TCTTTCACTT GGGCTGACTC CCAATTTCAA GTCTAATTTC GACCTGGCAG AGGATGCCAA
     4441 GCTGCAACTG TCCAAGGACA CCTATGATGA CGATCTCGAC AACCTCCTGG CCCAGATCGG
     4501 TGACCAATAC GCCGACCTTT TCCTTGCTGC TAAGAATCTT TCTGACGCCA TCCTGCTGTC
     4561 TGACATTCTC CGCGTGAACA CTGAAATCAC CAAGGCCCCT CTTTCAGCTT CAATGATTAA
     4621 GCGGTATGAT GAGCACCACC AGGACCTGAC CCTGCTTAAG GCACTCGTCC GGCAGCAGCT
     4681 TCCGGAGAAG TACAAGGAAA TCTTCTTTGA CCAGTCAAAG AATGGATACG CCGGCTACAT
     4741 CGACGGAGGT GCCTCCCAAG AGGAATTTTA TAAGTTTATC AAACCTATCC TTGAGAAGAT
     4801 GGACGGCACC GAAGAGCTCC TCGTGAAACT GAATCGGGAG GATCTGCTGC GGAAGCAGCG
     4861 CACTTTCGAC AATGGGAGCA TTCCCCACCA GATCCATCTT GGGGAGCTTC ACGCCATCCT
     4921 TCGGCGCCAA GAGGACTTCT ACCCCTTTCT TAAGGACAAC AGGGAGAAGA TTGAGAAAAT
     4981 TCTCACTTTC CGCATCCCCT ACTACGTGGG ACCCCTCGCC AGAGGAAATA GCCGGTTTGC
     5041 TTGGATGACC AGAAAGTCAG AAGAAACTAT CACTCCCTGG AACTTCGAAG AGGTGGTGGA
     5101 CAAGGGAGCC AGCGCTCAGT CATTCATCGA ACGGATGACT AACTTCGATA AGAACCTCCC
     5161 CAATGAGAAG GTCCTGCCGA AACATTCCCT GCTCTACGAG TACTTTACCG TGTACAACGA
     5221 GCTGACCAAG GTGAAATATG TCACCGAAGG GATGAGGAAG CCCGCATTCC TGTCAGGCGA
     5281 ACAAAAGAAG GCAATTGTGG ACCTTCTGTT CAAGACCAAT AGAAAGGTGA CCGTGAAGCA
     5341 GCTGAAGGAG GACTATTTCA AGAAAATTGA ATGCTTCGAC TCTGTGGAGA TTAGCGGGGT
     5401 CGAAGATCGG TTCAACGCAA GCCTGGGTAC CTACCATGAT CTGCTTAAGA TCATCAAGGA
     5461 CAAGGATTTT CTGGACAATG AGGAGAACGA GGACATCCTT GAGGACATTG TCCTGACTCT
     5521 CACTCTGTTC GAGGACCGGG AAATGATCGA GGAGAGGCTT AAGACCTACG CCCATCTGTT
     5581 CGACGATAAA GTGATGAAGC AACTTAAACG GAGAAGATAT ACCGGATGGG GACGCCTTAG
     5641 CCGCAAACTC ATCAACGGAA TCCGGGACAA ACAGAGCGGA AAGACCATTC TTGATTTCCT
     5701 TAAaAGCGAC GGATTCGCTA ATCGCAACTT CATGCAACTT ATCCATGATG ATTCCCTGAC
     5761 CTTTAAGGAG GACATCCAGA AGGCCCAAGT GTCTGGACAA GGTGACTCAC TGCACGAGCA
     5821 TATCGCAAAT CTGGCTGGTT CACCCGCTAT TAAGAAGGGT ATTCTCCAGA CCGTGAAAGT
     5881 CGTGGACGAG CTGGTCAAGG TGATGGGTCG CCATAAACCA GAGAACATTG TCATCGAGAT
     5941 GGCCAGGGAA AACCAGACTA CCCAGAAGGG ACAGAAGAAC AGCAGGGAGC GGATGAAAAG
     6001 AATTGAGGAA GGGATTAAGG AGCTCGGGTC ACAGATCCTT AAAGAGCACC CGGTGGAAAA
     6061 CACCCAGCTT CAGAATGAGA AGCTCTATCT GTACTACCTT CAAAATGGAC GCGATATGTA
     6121 TGTGGACCAA GAGCTTGATA TCAACAGGCT CTCAGACTAC GACGTGGACG CCATCGTCCC
     6181 TCAGAGCTTC CTCAAAGACG ACTCAATTGA CAATAAGGTG CTGACTCGCT CAGACAAGAA
     6241 CCGGGGAAAG TCAGATAACG TGCCCTCAGA GGAAGTCGTG AAAAAGATGA AGAACTATTG
     6301 GCGCCAGCTT CTGAACGCAA AGCTGATCAC TCAGCGGAAG TTCGACAATC TCACTAAGGC
     6361 TGAGAGGGGC GGACTGAGCG AACTGGACAA AGCAGGATTC ATTAAACGGC AACTTGTGGA
     6421 GACTCGGCAG ATTACTAAAC ATGTCGCCCA AATCCTTGAC TCACGCATGA ATACCAAGTA
     6481 CGACGAAAAC GACAAACTTA TCCGCGAGGT GAAGGTGATT ACCCTGAAGT CCAAGCTGGT
     6541 CAGCGATTTC AGAAAGGACT TTCAATTCTA CAAAGTGCGG GAGATCAATA ACTATCATCA
     6601 TGCTCATGAC GCATATCTGA ATGCCGTGGT GGGAACCGCC CTGATCAAGA AGTACCCAAA
     6661 GCTGGAAAGC GAGTTCGTGT ACGGAGACTA CAAGGTCTAC GACGTGCGCA AGATGATTGC
     6721 CAAATCTGAG CAGGAGATCG GAAAGGCCAC CGCAAAGTAC TTCTTCTACA GCAACATCAT
     6781 GAATTTCTTC AAGACCGAAA TCACCCTTGC AAACGGTGAG ATCCGGAAGA GGCCGCTCAT
     6841 CGAGACTAAT GGGGAGACTG GCGAAATCGT GTGGGACAAG GGCAGAGATT TCGCTACCGT
     6901 GCGCAAAGTG CTTTCTATGC CTCAAGTGAA CATCGTGAAG AAAACCGAGG TGCAAACCGG
     6961 AGGCTTTTCT AAGGAATCAA TCCTCCCCAA GCGCAACTCC GACAAGCTCA TTGCAAGGAA
     7021 GAAGGATTGG GACCCTAAGA AGTACGGCGG ATTCGATTCA CCAACTGTGG CTTATTCTGT
     7081 CCTGGTCGTG GCTAAGGTGG AAAAAGGAAA GTCTAAGAAG CTCAAGAGCG TGAAGGAACT
     7141 GCTGGGTATC ACCATTATGG AGCGCAGCTC CTTCGAGAAG AACCCAATTG ACTTTCTCGA
     7201 AGCCAAAGGT TACAAGGAAG TCAAGAAGGA CCTTATCATC AAGCTCCCAA AGTATAGCCT
     7261 GTTCGAACTG GAGAATGGGC GGAAGCGGAT GCTCGCCTCC GCTGGCGAAC TTCAGAAGGG
     7321 TAATGAGCTG GCTCTCCCCT CCAAGTACGT GAATTTCCTC TACCTTGCAA GCCATTACGA
     7381 GAAGCTGAAG GGGAGCCCCG AGGACAACGA GCAAAAGCAA CTGTTTGTGG AGCAGCATAA
     7441 GCATTATCTG GACGAGATCA TTGAGCAGAT TTCCGAGTTT TCTAAACGCG TCATTCTCGC
     7501 TGATGCCAAC CTCGATAAAG TCCTTAGCGC ATACAATAAG CACAGAGACA AACCAATTCG
     7561 GGAGCAGGCT GAGAATATCA TCCACCTGTT CACCCTCACC AATCTTGGTG CCCCTGCCGC
     7621 ATTCAAGTAC TTCGACACCA CCATCGACCG GAAACGCTAT ACCTCCACCA AAGAAGTGCT
     7681 GGACGCCACC CTCATCCACC AGAGCATCAC CGGACTTTAC GAAACTCGGA TTGACCTCTC
     7741 ACAGCTCGGA GGGGATGGTG GCGGAGGCTC GCCAAAAAAG AAGAGAAAGG TAGACCCAAA
     7801 GAAAAAACGA AAAGTAGATC CGAAAAAGAA GAGGAAGGTG GGAGGTAGTG GGGCTACTAA
     7861 CTTCAGCCTG CTGAAGCAGG CTGGAGACGT GGAGGAGAAC CCTGGACCTA GCGAGCTGAT
     7921 TAAGGAGAAC ATGCACATGA AGCTGTACAT GGAGGGCACC GTGGACAACC ATCACTTCAA
     7981 GTGCACATCC GAGGGCGAAG GCAAGCCCTA CGAGGGCACC CAGACCATGA GAATCAAGGT
     8041 GGTCGAGGGC GGCCCTCTCC CCTTCGCCTT CGACATCCTG GCTACTAGCT TCCTCTACGG
     8101 CAGCAAGACC TTCATCAACC ACACCCAGGG CATCCCCGAC TTCTTCAAGC AGTCCTTCCC
     8161 TGAGGGCTTC ACATGGGAGA GAGTCACCAC ATACGAAGAC GGGGGCGTGC TGACCGCTAC
     8221 CCAGGACACC AGCCTCCAGG ACGGCTGCCT CATCTACAAC GTCAAGATCA GAGGGGTGAA
     8281 CTTCACATCC AACGGCCCTG TGATGCAGAA GAAAACACTC GGCTGGGAGG CCTTCACCGA
     8341 GACGCTGTAC CCCGCTGACG GCGGCCTGGA AGGCAGAAAC GACATGGCCC TGAAGCTCGT
     8401 GGGCGGGAGC CATCTGATCG CAAACATCAA GACCACATAT AGATCCAAGA AACCCGCTAA
     8461 GAACCTCAAG ATGCCTGGCG TCTACTATGT GGACTACAGA CTGGAAAGAA TCAAGGAGGC
     8521 CAACAACGAG ACCTACGTCG AGCAGCACGA GGTGGCAGTG GCCAGATACT GCGACCTCCC
     8581 TAGCAAACTG GGGCACAAGC TTAATTAGTA Aagcggccgc actcctcagg tgcaggctgc
     8641 ctatcagaag gtggtggctg gtgtggccaa tgccctggct cacaaatacc actgagatct
     8701 ttttccctct gccaaaaatt atggggacat catgaagccc cttgagcatc tgacttctgg
     8761 ctaataaagg aaatttattt tcattgcaat agtgtgttgg aattttttgt gtctctcact
     8821 cggaaggaca tatgggaggg caaatcattt aaaacatcag aatgagtatt tggtttagag
     8881 tttggcaaca tatgCccata tgctggctgc catgaacaaa ggTtggctat aaagaggtca
     8941 tcagtatatg aaacagcccc ctgctgtcca ttccttattc catagaaaag ccttgacttg
     9001 aggttagatt ttttttatat tttgttttgt gttatttttt tctttaacat ccctaaaatt
     9061 ttccttacat gttttactag ccagattttt cctcctctcc tgactactcc cagtcatagc
     9121 tgtccctctt ctcttatgaa gatccctcga cctgcagccc aagcttggcg taatcatggt
     9181 catagctgtt tcctgtgtga aattgttatc cgctcacaat tccacacaac atacgagccg
     9241 gaagcataaa gtgtaaagcc tggggtgcct aatgagtgag ctaactcaca ttaattgcgt
     9301 tgcgctcact gcccgctttc cagtcgggaa acctgtcgtg ccagcggatc cgcatctcaa
     9361 ttagtcagca accatagtcc cgcccctaac tccgcccatc ccgcccctaa ctccgcccag
     9421 ttccgcccat tctccgcccc atggctgact aatttttttt atttatgcag aggccgaggc
     9481 cgcctcggcc tctgagctat tccagaagta gtgaggaggc ttttttggag gcctaggctt
     9541 ttgcaaaaag ctaacttgtt tattgcagct tataatggtt acaaataaag caatagcatc
     9601 acaaatttca caaataaagc atttttttca ctgcattcta gttgtggttt gtccaaactc
     9661 atcaatgtat cttatcatgt ctggatccgc tgcattaatg aatcggccaa cgcgcgggga
     9721 gaggcggttt gcgtattggg cgctcttccg cttcctcgct cactgactcg ctgcgctcgg
     9781 tcgttcggct gcggcgagcg gtatcagctc actcaaaggc ggtaatacgg ttatccacag
     9841 aatcagggga taacgcagga aagaacatgt gagcaaaagg ccagcaaaag gccaggaacc
     9901 gtaaaaaggc cgcgttgctg gcgtttttcc ataggctccg cccccctgac gagcatcaca
     9961 aaaatcgacg ctcaagtcag aggtggcgaa acccgacagg actataaaga taccaggcgt
    10021 ttccccctgg aagctccctc gtgcgctctc ctgttccgac cctgccgctt accggatacc
    10081 tgtccgcctt tctcccttcg ggaagcgtgg cgctttctca atgctcacgc tgtaggtatc
    10141 tcagttcggt gtaggtcgtt cgctccaagc tgggctgtgt gcacgaaccc cccgttcagc
    10201 ccgaccgctg cgccttatcc ggtaactatc gtcttgagtc caacccggta agacacgact
    10261 tatcgccact ggcagcagcc actggtaaca ggattagcag agcgaggtat gtaggcggtg
    10321 ctacagagtt cttgaagtgg tggcctaact acggctacac tagaaggaca gtatttggta
    10381 tctgcgctct gctgaagcca gttaccttcg gaaaaagagt tggtagctct tgatccggca
    10441 aacaaaccac cgctggtagc ggtggttttt ttgtttgcaa gcagcagatt acgcgcagaa
    10501 aaaaaggatc tcaagaagat cctttgatct tttctacggg gtctgacgct cagtggaacg
    10561 aaaactcacg ttaagggatt ttggtcatga gattatcaaa aaggatcttc acctagatcc
    10621 ttttaaatta aaaatgaagt tttaaatcaa tctaaagtat atatgagtaa acttggtctg
    10681 acagttacca atgcttaatc agtgaggcac ctatctcagc gatctgtcta tttcgttcat
    10741 ccatagttgc ctgactcccc gtcgtgtaga taactacgat acgggagggc ttaccatctg
    10801 gccccagtgc tgcaatgata ccgcgagacc cacgctcacc ggctccagat ttatcagcaa
    10861 taaaccagcc agccggaagg gccgagcgca gaagtggtcc tgcaacttta tccgcctcca
    10921 tccagtctat taattgttgc cgggaagcta gagtaagtag ttcgccagtt aatagtttgc
    10981 gcaacgttgt tgccattgct acaggcatcg tggtgtcacg ctcgtcgttt ggtatggctt
    11041 cattcagctc cggttcccaa cgatcaaggc gagttacatg atcccccatg ttgtgcaaaa
    11101 aagcggttag ctccttcggt cctccgatcg ttgtcagaag taagttggcc gcagtgttat
    11161 cactcatggt tatggcagca ctgcataatt ctcttactgt catgccatcc gtaagatgct
    11221 tttctgtgac tggtgagtac tcaaccaagt cattctgaga atagtgtatg cggcgaccga
    11281 gttgctcttg cccggcgtca atacgggata ataccgcgcc acatagcaga actttaaaag
    11341 tgctcatcat tggaaaacgt tcttcggggc gaaaactctc aaggatctta ccgctgttga
    11401 gatccagttc gatgtaaccc actcgtgcac ccaactgatc ttcagcatct tttactttca
    11461 ccagcgtttc tgggtgagca aaaacaggaa ggcaaaatgc cgcaaaaaag ggaataaggg
    11521 cgacacggaa atgttgaata ctcatactct tcctttttca atattattga agcatttatc
    11581 agggttattg tctcatgagc ggatacatat ttgaatgtat ttagaaaaat aaacaaatag
    11641 gggttccgcg cacatttccc cgaaaagtgc cacctg
//
