>Addgene plasmid #167983 | TETv4 | addgene full sequence | sequence record 418937 | Addgene NGS Result
GGTCGACATTGATTATTGACTAGTTATTAATAGTAATCAATTACGGGGTCATTAGTTCATAGCCCATATA
TGGAGTTCCGCGTTACATAACTTACGGTAAATGGCCCGCCTGGCTGACCGCCCAACGACCCCCGCCCATT
GACGTCAATAATGACGTATGTTCCCATAGTAACGCCAATAGGGACTTTCCATTGACGTCAATGGGTGGAG
TATTTACGGTAAACTGCCCACTTGGCAGTACATCAAGTGTATCATATGCCAAGTACGCCCCCTATTGACG
TCAATGACGGTAAATGGCCCGCCTGGCATTATGCCCAGTACATGACCTTATGGGACTTTCCTACTTGGCA
GTACATCTACGTATTAGTCATCGCTATTACCATGGTCGAGGTGAGCCCCACGTTCTGCTTCACTCTCCCC
ATCTCCCCCCCCTCCCCACCCCCAATTTTGTATTTATTTATTTTTTAATTATTTTGTGCAGCGATGGGGG
CGGGGGGGGGGGGGGCGCGCGCCAGGCGGGGCGGGGCGGGGCGAGGGGCGGGGCGGGGCGAGGCGGAGAG
GTGCGGCGGCAGCCAATCAGAGCGGCGCGCTCCGAAAGTTTCCTTTTATGGCGAGGCGGCGGCGGCGGCG
GCCCTATAAAAAGCGAAGCGCGCGGCGGGCGGGAGTCGCTGCGCGCTGCCTTCGCCCCGTGCCCCGCTCC
GCCGCCGCCTCGCGCCGCCCGCCCCGGCTCTGACTGACCGCGTTACTCCCACAGGTGAGCGGGCGGGACG
GCCCTTCTCCTCCGGGCTGTAATTAGCGCTTGGTTTAATGACGGCTTGTTTCTTTTCTGTGGCTGCGTGA
AAGCCTTGAGGGGCTCCGGGAGGGCCCTTTGTGCGGGGGGAGCGGCTCGGGGGGTGCGTGCGTGTGTGTG
TGCGTGGGGAGCGCCGCGTGCGGCTCCGCGCTGCCCGGCGGCTGTGAGCGCTGCGGGCGCGGGGCGAAGC
GGTGCGGCGCCGGCAGGAAGGAAATGGGCGGGGAGGGCCTTCGTGCGTCGCCGCGCCGCCGTCCCCTTCT
CCCTCTCCAGCCTCGGGGCTGTCCGCGGGGGGACGGCTGCCTTCGGGGGGGACGGGGCAGGGCGGGGTTC
GGCTTCTGGCGTGTGACCGGCGGCTCTAGAGCCTCTGCTAACCATGTTCATGCCTTCTTCTTTTTCCTAC
AGCTCCTGGGCAACGTGCTGGTTATTGTGCTGTCTCATCATTTTGGCAAAGAATTCTGCGCCACCATGGC
CCTGCCCACCTGCAGCTGTCTTGATCGAGTTATACAAAAAGACAAAGGCCCATATTATACACACCTTGGG
GCAGGACCAAGTGTTGCTGCTGTCAGGGAAATCATGGAGAATAGGTATGGTCAAAAAGGAAACGCAATAA
GGATAGAAATAGTAGTGTACACCGGTAAAGAAGGGAAAAGCTCTCATGGGTGTCCAATTGCTAAGTGGGT
TTTAAGAAGAAGCAGTGATGAAGAAAAAGTTCTTTGTTTGGTCCGGCAGCGTACAGGCCACCACTGTCCA
ACTGCTGTGATGGTGGTGCTCATCATGGTGTGGGATGGCATCCCTCTTCCAATGGCCGACCGGCTATACA
CAGAGCTCACAGAGAATCTAAAGTCATACAATGGGCACCCTACCGACAGAAGATGCACCCTCAATGAAAA
TCGTACCTGTACATGTCAAGGAATTGATCCAGAGACTTGTGGAGCTTCATTCTCTTTTGGCTGTTCATGG
AGTATGTACTTTAATGGCTGTAAGTTTGGTAGAAGCCCAAGCCCCAGAAGATTTAGAATTGATCCAAGCT
CTCCCTTACATGAAAAAAACCTTGAAGATAACTTACAGAGTTTGGCTACACGATTAGCTCCAATTTATAA
GCAGTATGCTCCAGTAGCTTACCAAAATCAGGTGGAATATGAAAATGTTGCCCGAGAATGTCGGCTTGGC
AGCAAGGAAGGTCGACCCTTCTCTGGGGTCACTGCTTGCCTGGACTTCTGTGCTCATCCCCACAGGGACA
TTCACAACATGAATAATGGAAGCACTGTGGTTTGTACCTTAACTCGAGAAGATAACCGCTCTTTGGGTGT
TATTCCTCAAGATGAGCAGCTCCATGTGCTACCTCTTTATAAGCTTTCAGACACAGATGAGTTTGGCTCC
AAGGAAGGAATGGAAGCCAAGATCAAATCTGGGGCCATCGAGGTCCTGGCACCCCGCCGCAAAAAAAGAA
CGTGTTTCACTCAGCCTGTTCCCCGTTCTGGAAAGAAGAGGGCTGCGATGATGACAGAGGTTCTTGCACA
TAAGATAAGGGCAGTGGAAAAGAAACCTATTCCCCGAATCAAGCGGAAGAATAACTCAACAACAACAAAC
AACAGTAAGCCTTCGTCACTGCCAACCTTAGGGAGTAACACTGAGACCGTGCAACCTGAAGTAAAAAGTG
AAACCGAACCCCATTTTATCTTAAAAAGTTCAGACAACACTAAAACTTATTCGCTGATGCCATCCGCTCC
TCACCCAGTGAAAGAGGCATCTCCAGGCTTCTCCTGGTCCCCGAAGACTGCTTCAGCCACACCAGCTCCA
CTGAAGAATGACGCAACAGCCTCATGCGGGTTTTCAGAAAGAAGCAGCACTCCCCACTGTACGATGCCTT
CGGGAAGACTCAGTGGTGCCAATGCTGCAGCTGCTGATGGCCCTGGCATTTCACAGCTTGGCGAAGTGGC
TCCTCTCCCCACCCTGTCTGCTCCTGTGATGGAGCCCCTCATTAATTCTGAGCCTTCCACTGGTGTGACT
GAGCCGCTAACGCCTCATCAGCCAAACCACCAGCCCTCCTTCCTCACCTCTCCTCAAGACCTTGCCTCTT
CTCCAATGGAAGAAGATGAGCAGCATTCTGAAGCAGATGAGCCTCCATCAGACGAACCCCTATCTGATGA
CCCCCTGTCACCTGCTGAGGAGAAATTGCCCCACATTGATGAGTATTGGTCAGACAGTGAGCACATCTTT
TTGGATGCAAATATTGGTGGGGTGGCCATCGCACCTGCTCACGGCTCGGTTTTGATTGAGTGTGCCCGGC
GAGAGCTGCACGCTACCACTCCTGTTGAGCACCCCAACCGTAATCATCCAACCCGCCTCTCCCTTGTCTT
TTACCAGCACAAAAACCTAAATAAGCCCCAACATGGTTTTGAACTAAACAAGATTAAGTTTGAGGCTAAA
GAAGCTAAGAATAAGAAAATGAAGGCCTCAGAGCAAAAAGACCAGGCAGCTAATGAAGGTCCAGAACAGT
CCTCTGAAGTAAATGAATTGAACCAAATTCCTTCTCATAAAGCATTAACATTAACCCATGACAATGTTGT
CACCGTGTCCCCTTATGCTCTCACACACGTTGCGGGGCCCTATAACCATTGGGTCGGAGGGCCGAGCTCT
GGCGCACCCCCACCAAGTGGAGGGTCTCCTGCCGGGTCCCCAACATCTACTGAAGAAGGCACCAGCGAAT
CCGCAACGCCCGAGTCAGGCCCTGGTACCTCCACAGAACCATCTGAAGGTAGTGCGCCTGGTTCCCCAGC
TGGAAGCCCTACTTCCACCGAAGAAGGCACGTCAACCGAACCAAGTGAAGGATCTGCCCCTGGGACCAGC
ACTGAACCATCTGAGATGGACAAGAAGTATTCTATCGGACTGGCCATCGGGACTAATAGCGTCGGGTGGG
CCGTGATCACTGACGAGTACAAGGTGCCCTCTAAGAAGTTCAAGGTGCTCGGGAACACCGACCGGCATTC
CATCAAGAAAAATCTGATCGGAGCTCTCCTCTTTGATTCAGGGGAGACCGCTGAAGCAACCCGCCTCAAG
CGGACTGCTAGACGGCGGTACACCAGGAGGAAGAACCGGATTTGTTACCTTCAAGAGATATTCTCCAACG
AAATGGCAAAGGTCGACGACAGCTTCTTCCATAGGCTGGAAGAATCATTCCTCGTGGAAGAGGATAAGAA
GCATGAACGGCATCCCATCTTCGGTAATATCGTCGACGAGGTGGCCTATCACGAGAAATACCCAACCATC
TACCATCTTCGCAAAAAGCTGGTGGACTCAACCGACAAGGCAGACCTCCGGCTTATCTACCTGGCCCTGG
CCCACATGATCAAGTTCAGAGGCCACTTCCTGATCGAGGGCGACCTCAATCCTGACAATAGCGATGTGGA
TAAACTGTTCATCCAGCTGGTGCAGACTTACAACCAGCTCTTTGAAGAGAACCCCATCAATGCAAGCGGA
GTCGATGCCAAGGCCATTCTGTCAGCCCGGCTGTCAAAGAGCCGCAGACTTGAGAATCTTATCGCTCAGC
TGCCGGGTGAAAAGAAAAATGGACTGTTCGGGAACCTGATTGCTCTTTCACTTGGGCTGACTCCCAATTT
CAAGTCTAATTTCGACCTGGCAGAGGATGCCAAGCTGCAACTGTCCAAGGACACCTATGATGACGATCTC
GACAACCTCCTGGCCCAGATCGGTGACCAATACGCCGACCTTTTCCTTGCTGCTAAGAATCTTTCTGACG
CCATCCTGCTGTCTGACATTCTCCGCGTGAACACTGAAATCACCAAGGCCCCTCTTTCAGCTTCAATGAT
TAAGCGGTATGATGAGCACCACCAGGACCTGACCCTGCTTAAGGCACTCGTCCGGCAGCAGCTTCCGGAG
AAGTACAAGGAAATCTTCTTTGACCAGTCAAAGAATGGATACGCCGGCTACATCGACGGAGGTGCCTCCC
AAGAGGAATTTTATAAGTTTATCAAACCTATCCTTGAGAAGATGGACGGCACCGAAGAGCTCCTCGTGAA
ACTGAATCGGGAGGATCTGCTGCGGAAGCAGCGCACTTTCGACAATGGGAGCATTCCCCACCAGATCCAT
CTTGGGGAGCTTCACGCCATCCTTCGGCGCCAAGAGGACTTCTACCCCTTTCTTAAGGACAACAGGGAGA
AGATTGAGAAAATTCTCACTTTCCGCATCCCCTACTACGTGGGACCCCTCGCCAGAGGAAATAGCCGGTT
TGCTTGGATGACCAGAAAGTCAGAAGAAACTATCACTCCCTGGAACTTCGAAGAGGTGGTGGACAAGGGA
GCCAGCGCTCAGTCATTCATCGAACGGATGACTAACTTCGATAAGAACCTCCCCAATGAGAAGGTCCTGC
CGAAACATTCCCTGCTCTACGAGTACTTTACCGTGTACAACGAGCTGACCAAGGTGAAATATGTCACCGA
AGGGATGAGGAAGCCCGCATTCCTGTCAGGCGAACAAAAGAAGGCAATTGTGGACCTTCTGTTCAAGACC
AATAGAAAGGTGACCGTGAAGCAGCTGAAGGAGGACTATTTCAAGAAAATTGAATGCTTCGACTCTGTGG
AGATTAGCGGGGTCGAAGATCGGTTCAACGCAAGCCTGGGTACCTACCATGATCTGCTTAAGATCATCAA
GGACAAGGATTTTCTGGACAATGAGGAGAACGAGGACATCCTTGAGGACATTGTCCTGACTCTCACTCTG
TTCGAGGACCGGGAAATGATCGAGGAGAGGCTTAAGACCTACGCCCATCTGTTCGACGATAAAGTGATGA
AGCAACTTAAACGGAGAAGATATACCGGATGGGGACGCCTTAGCCGCAAACTCATCAACGGAATCCGGGA
CAAACAGAGCGGAAAGACCATTCTTGATTTCCTTAAAAGCGACGGATTCGCTAATCGCAACTTCATGCAA
CTTATCCATGATGATTCCCTGACCTTTAAGGAGGACATCCAGAAGGCCCAAGTGTCTGGACAAGGTGACT
CACTGCACGAGCATATCGCAAATCTGGCTGGTTCACCCGCTATTAAGAAGGGTATTCTCCAGACCGTGAA
AGTCGTGGACGAGCTGGTCAAGGTGATGGGTCGCCATAAACCAGAGAACATTGTCATCGAGATGGCCAGG
GAAAACCAGACTACCCAGAAGGGACAGAAGAACAGCAGGGAGCGGATGAAAAGAATTGAGGAAGGGATTA
AGGAGCTCGGGTCACAGATCCTTAAAGAGCACCCGGTGGAAAACACCCAGCTTCAGAATGAGAAGCTCTA
TCTGTACTACCTTCAAAATGGACGCGATATGTATGTGGACCAAGAGCTTGATATCAACAGGCTCTCAGAC
TACGACGTGGACGCCATCGTCCCTCAGAGCTTCCTCAAAGACGACTCAATTGACAATAAGGTGCTGACTC
GCTCAGACAAGAACCGGGGAAAGTCAGATAACGTGCCCTCAGAGGAAGTCGTGAAAAAGATGAAGAACTA
TTGGCGCCAGCTTCTGAACGCAAAGCTGATCACTCAGCGGAAGTTCGACAATCTCACTAAGGCTGAGAGG
GGCGGACTGAGCGAACTGGACAAAGCAGGATTCATTAAACGGCAACTTGTGGAGACTCGGCAGATTACTA
AACATGTCGCCCAAATCCTTGACTCACGCATGAATACCAAGTACGACGAAAACGACAAACTTATCCGCGA
GGTGAAGGTGATTACCCTGAAGTCCAAGCTGGTCAGCGATTTCAGAAAGGACTTTCAATTCTACAAAGTG
CGGGAGATCAATAACTATCATCATGCTCATGACGCATATCTGAATGCCGTGGTGGGAACCGCCCTGATCA
AGAAGTACCCAAAGCTGGAAAGCGAGTTCGTGTACGGAGACTACAAGGTCTACGACGTGCGCAAGATGAT
TGCCAAATCTGAGCAGGAGATCGGAAAGGCCACCGCAAAGTACTTCTTCTACAGCAACATCATGAATTTC
TTCAAGACCGAAATCACCCTTGCAAACGGTGAGATCCGGAAGAGGCCGCTCATCGAGACTAATGGGGAGA
CTGGCGAAATCGTGTGGGACAAGGGCAGAGATTTCGCTACCGTGCGCAAAGTGCTTTCTATGCCTCAAGT
GAACATCGTGAAGAAAACCGAGGTGCAAACCGGAGGCTTTTCTAAGGAATCAATCCTCCCCAAGCGCAAC
TCCGACAAGCTCATTGCAAGGAAGAAGGATTGGGACCCTAAGAAGTACGGCGGATTCGATTCACCAACTG
TGGCTTATTCTGTCCTGGTCGTGGCTAAGGTGGAAAAAGGAAAGTCTAAGAAGCTCAAGAGCGTGAAGGA
ACTGCTGGGTATCACCATTATGGAGCGCAGCTCCTTCGAGAAGAACCCAATTGACTTTCTCGAAGCCAAA
GGTTACAAGGAAGTCAAGAAGGACCTTATCATCAAGCTCCCAAAGTATAGCCTGTTCGAACTGGAGAATG
GGCGGAAGCGGATGCTCGCCTCCGCTGGCGAACTTCAGAAGGGTAATGAGCTGGCTCTCCCCTCCAAGTA
CGTGAATTTCCTCTACCTTGCAAGCCATTACGAGAAGCTGAAGGGGAGCCCCGAGGACAACGAGCAAAAG
CAACTGTTTGTGGAGCAGCATAAGCATTATCTGGACGAGATCATTGAGCAGATTTCCGAGTTTTCTAAAC
GCGTCATTCTCGCTGATGCCAACCTCGATAAAGTCCTTAGCGCATACAATAAGCACAGAGACAAACCAAT
TCGGGAGCAGGCTGAGAATATCATCCACCTGTTCACCCTCACCAATCTTGGTGCCCCTGCCGCATTCAAG
TACTTCGACACCACCATCGACCGGAAACGCTATACCTCCACCAAAGAAGTGCTGGACGCCACCCTCATCC
ACCAGAGCATCACCGGACTTTACGAAACTCGGATTGACCTCTCACAGCTCGGAGGGGATGGTGGCGGAGG
CTCGCCAAAAAAGAAGAGAAAGGTAGACCCAAAGAAAAAACGAAAAGTAGATCCGAAAAAGAAGAGGAAG
GTGGGAGGTAGTGGGGCTACTAACTTCAGCCTGCTGAAGCAGGCTGGAGACGTGGAGGAGAACCCTGGAC
CTAGCGAGCTGATTAAGGAGAACATGCACATGAAGCTGTACATGGAGGGCACCGTGGACAACCATCACTT
CAAGTGCACATCCGAGGGCGAAGGCAAGCCCTACGAGGGCACCCAGACCATGAGAATCAAGGTGGTCGAG
GGCGGCCCTCTCCCCTTCGCCTTCGACATCCTGGCTACTAGCTTCCTCTACGGCAGCAAGACCTTCATCA
ACCACACCCAGGGCATCCCCGACTTCTTCAAGCAGTCCTTCCCTGAGGGCTTCACATGGGAGAGAGTCAC
CACATACGAAGACGGGGGCGTGCTGACCGCTACCCAGGACACCAGCCTCCAGGACGGCTGCCTCATCTAC
AACGTCAAGATCAGAGGGGTGAACTTCACATCCAACGGCCCTGTGATGCAGAAGAAAACACTCGGCTGGG
AGGCCTTCACCGAGACGCTGTACCCCGCTGACGGCGGCCTGGAAGGCAGAAACGACATGGCCCTGAAGCT
CGTGGGCGGGAGCCATCTGATCGCAAACATCAAGACCACATATAGATCCAAGAAACCCGCTAAGAACCTC
AAGATGCCTGGCGTCTACTATGTGGACTACAGACTGGAAAGAATCAAGGAGGCCAACAACGAGACCTACG
TCGAGCAGCACGAGGTGGCAGTGGCCAGATACTGCGACCTCCCTAGCAAACTGGGGCACAAGCTTAATTA
GTAAAGCGGCCGCACTCCTCAGGTGCAGGCTGCCTATCAGAAGGTGGTGGCTGGTGTGGCCAATGCCCTG
GCTCACAAATACCACTGAGATCTTTTTCCCTCTGCCAAAAATTATGGGGACATCATGAAGCCCCTTGAGC
ATCTGACTTCTGGCTAATAAAGGAAATTTATTTTCATTGCAATAGTGTGTTGGAATTTTTTGTGTCTCTC
ACTCGGAAGGACATATGGGAGGGCAAATCATTTAAAACATCAGAATGAGTATTTGGTTTAGAGTTTGGCA
ACATATGCCCATATGCTGGCTGCCATGAACAAAGGTTGGCTATAAAGAGGTCATCAGTATATGAAACAGC
CCCCTGCTGTCCATTCCTTATTCCATAGAAAAGCCTTGACTTGAGGTTAGATTTTTTTTATATTTTGTTT
TGTGTTATTTTTTTCTTTAACATCCCTAAAATTTTCCTTACATGTTTTACTAGCCAGATTTTTCCTCCTC
TCCTGACTACTCCCAGTCATAGCTGTCCCTCTTCTCTTATGGAGATCCCTCGACCTGCAGCCCAAGCTTG
GCGTAATCATGGTCATAGCTGTTTCCTGTGTGAAATTGTTATCCGCTCACAATTCCACACAACATACGAG
CCGGAAGCATAAAGTGTAAAGCCTGGGGTGCCTAATGAGTGAGCTAACTCACATTAATTGCGTTGCGCTC
ACTGCCCGCTTTCCAGTCGGGAAACCTGTCGTGCCAGCGGATCCGCATCTCAATTAGTCAGCAACCATAG
TCCCGCCCCTAACTCCGCCCATCCCGCCCCTAACTCCGCCCAGTTCCGCCCATTCTCCGCCCCATGGCTG
ACTAATTTTTTTTATTTATGCAGAGGCCGAGGCCGCCTCGGCCTCTGAGCTATTCCAGAAGTAGTGAGGA
GGCTTTTTTGGAGGCCTAGGCTTTTGCAAAAAGCTAACTTGTTTATTGCAGCTTATAATGGTTACAAATA
AAGCAATAGCATCACAAATTTCACAAATAAAGCATTTTTTTCACTGCATTCTAGTTGTGGTTTGTCCAAA
CTCATCAATGTATCTTATCATGTCTGGATCCGCTGCATTAATGAATCGGCCAACGCGCGGGGAGAGGCGG
TTTGCGTATTGGGCGCTCTTCCGCTTCCTCGCTCACTGACTCGCTGCGCTCGGTCGTTCGGCTGCGGCGA
GCGGTATCAGCTCACTCAAAGGCGGTAATACGGTTATCCACAGAATCAGGGGATAACGCAGGAAAGAACA
TGTGAGCAAAAGGCCAGCAAAAGGCCAGGAACCGTAAAAAGGCCGCGTTGCTGGCGTTTTTCCATAGGCT
CCGCCCCCCTGACGAGCATCACAAAAATCGACGCTCAAGTCAGAGGTGGCGAAACCCGACAGGACTATAA
AGATACCAGGCGTTTCCCCCTGGAAGCTCCCTCGTGCGCTCTCCTGTTCCGACCCTGCCGCTTACCGGAT
ACCTGTCCGCCTTTCTCCCTTCGGGAAGCGTGGCGCTTTCTCATAGCTCACGCTGTAGGTATCTCAGTTC
GGTGTAGGTCGTTCGCTCCAAGCTGGGCTGTGTGCACGAACCCCCCGTTCAGCCCGACCGCTGCGCCTTA
TCCGGTAACTATCGTCTTGAGTCCAACCCGGTAAGACACGACTTATCGCCACTGGCAGCAGCCACTGGTA
ACAGGATTAGCAGAGCGAGGTATGTAGGCGGTGCTACAGAGTTCTTGAAGTGGTGGCCTAACTACGGCTA
CACTAGAAGAACAGTATTTGGTATCTGCGCTCTGCTGAAGCCAGTTACCTTCGGAAAAAGAGTTGGTAGC
TCTTGATCCGGCAAACAAACCACCGCTGGTAGCGGTGGTTTTTTTGTTTGCAAGCAGCAGATTACGCGCA
GAAAAAAAGGATCTCAAGAAGATCCTTTGATCTTTTCTACGGGGTCTGACGCTCAGTGGAACGAAAACTC
ACGTTAAGGGATTTTGGTCATGAGATTATCAAAAAGGATCTTCACCTAGATCCTTTTAAATTAAAAATGA
AGTTTTAAATCAATCTAAAGTATATATGAGTAAACTTGGTCTGACAGTTACCAATGCTTAATCAGTGAGG
CACCTATCTCAGCGATCTGTCTATTTCGTTCATCCATAGTTGCCTGACTCCCCGTCGTGTAGATAACTAC
GATACGGGAGGGCTTACCATCTGGCCCCAGTGCTGCAATGATACCGCGAGACCCACGCTCACCGGCTCCA
GATTTATCAGCAATAAACCAGCCAGCCGGAAGGGCCGAGCGCAGAAGTGGTCCTGCAACTTTATCCGCCT
CCATCCAGTCTATTAATTGTTGCCGGGAAGCTAGAGTAAGTAGTTCGCCAGTTAATAGTTTGCGCAACGT
TGTTGCCATTGCTACAGGCATCGTGGTGTCACGCTCGTCGTTTGGTATGGCTTCATTCAGCTCCGGTTCC
CAACGATCAAGGCGAGTTACATGATCCCCCATGTTGTGCAAAAAAGCGGTTAGCTCCTTCGGTCCTCCGA
TCGTTGTCAGAAGTAAGTTGGCCGCAGTGTTATCACTCATGGTTATGGCAGCACTGCATAATTCTCTTAC
TGTCATGCCATCCGTAAGATGCTTTTCTGTGACTGGTGAGTACTCAACCAAGTCATTCTGAGAATAGTGT
ATGCGGCGACCGAGTTGCTCTTGCCCGGCGTCAATACGGGATAATACCGCGCCACATAGCAGAACTTTAA
AAGTGCTCATCATTGGAAAACGTTCTTCGGGGCGAAAACTCTCAAGGATCTTACCGCTGTTGAGATCCAG
TTCGATGTAACCCACTCGTGCACCCAACTGATCTTCAGCATCTTTTACTTTCACCAGCGTTTCTGGGTGA
GCAAAAACAGGAAGGCAAAATGCCGCAAAAAAGGGAATAAGGGCGACACGGAAATGTTGAATACTCATAC
TCTTCCTTTTTCAATATTATTGAAGCATTTATCAGGGTTATTGTCTCATGAGCGGATACATATTTGAATG
TATTTAGAAAAATAAACAAATAGGGGTTCCGCGCACATTTCCCCGAAAAGTGCCACCTG
Features (pLannotate 1.2.2; 21 found; start..end, strand, type, name):
      5..384     +  enhancer       CMV enhancer: human cytomegalovirus immediate early enhancer
    386..661     +  promoter       chicken β-actin promoter: No description available
    662..972     +  intron         chimeric intron (fragment): chimera between introns from chicken β-actin and rabbit β-globin
    963..1192    +  intron         chimeric intron (fragment): chimera between introns from chicken β-actin and rabbit β-globin
   1262..3415    +  CDS            TET1 (fragment): TET1_HUMAN - Also known as CXXC6, KIAA1676, LCX. Experimental evidence at protein level: Swiss-Prot protein existence level 1. Dioxygenase that catalyzes the conversion of the modified genomic base 5-methylcytosine (5mC) into 5-hydroxymethylcytosine (5hmC) and plays a key role in active DNA demethylation. Also mediates subsequent conversion of 5hmC into 5-formylcytosine (5fC), and conversion of 5fC to 5-carboxylcytosine (5caC). Conversion of 5mC into 5hmC, 5fC and 5caC probably constitutes the first step in cytosine demethylation. Methylation at the C5 position of cytosine bases is an epigenet
   3656..7759    +  CDS            cas9: CAS9_STRP1 - Also known as csn1 From Streptococcus pyogenes serotype M1.
   7775..7795    +  CDS            SV40 NLS: nuclear localization signal of SV40 (simian virus 40) large T antigen
   7913..8610    +  CDS            TagBFP (fragment): monomeric blue fluorescent protein mammalian codon-optimized
   8624..8695    +  CDS            HBB (fragment): HBB_PONPY - Experimental evidence at transcript level: Swiss-Prot protein existence level 2. Involved in oxygen transport from the lung to the various peripheral tissues. From Pongo pygmaeus (Bornean orangutan).
   8766..8821    +  polyA_signal   β-globin poly(A) signal: rabbit β-globin polyadenylation signal (Gil and Proudfoot, 1987)
   9204..9226    -  protein_bind   lac operator (fragment): The lac repressor binds to the lac operator to inhibit transcription in E. coli. This inhibition can be relieved by adding lactose or isopropyl-β-D-thiogalactopyranoside (IPTG). lac repressor encoded by lacI
   9230..9260    -  promoter       lac promoter: promoter for the E. coli lac operon
   9275..9296    -  protein_bind   CAP binding site: CAP binding activates transcription in the presence of cAMP. E. coli catabolite activator protein
   9309..9348    -  CDS            lacI (fragment): lac repressor; lacI; The lac repressor binds to the lac operator to inhibit transcription in E. coli. This inhibition can be relieved by adding lactose or isopropyl-β-D-thiogalactopyranoside (IPTG).
   9355..9377    +  promoter       SV40 promoter (fragment): SV40 enhancer and early promoter
   9401..9536    +  rep_origin     SV40 ori: SV40 origin of replication
   9556..9690    +  polyA_signal   SV40 poly(A) signal: SV40 polyadenylation signal
   9692..9746    -  CDS            lacI (fragment): lac repressor; lacI; The lac repressor binds to the lac operator to inhibit transcription in E. coli. This inhibition can be relieved by adding lactose or isopropyl-β-D-thiogalactopyranoside (IPTG).
   9929..10517   -  rep_origin     ori: high-copy-number ColE1/pMB1/pBR322/pUC origin of replication
  10688..11548   -  CDS            AmpR: β-lactamase; bla; confers resistance to ampicillin, carbenicillin, and related antibiotics
  11549..11653   -  promoter       AmpR promoter: bla
