[The description below was written by a language model from this plasmid's Addgene catalogue record, the feature table of its GenBank file and pLannotate feature annotations shown in this document.]
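Description:
TETv4 is a non-viral mammalian expression plasmid built on a CAG expression backbone for CRISPR-based epigenome editing. It is propagated in E. coli as a high-copy plasmid through a ColE1/pUC-type origin and selected with ampicillin via the AmpR (β-lactamase) cassette. The backbone also carries remnants of a lac promoter/operator region and an SV40 promoter/origin segment followed directly by an SV40 poly(A) signal. No mammalian selection marker is annotated between them, so the plasmid appears suited to transient delivery. The catalogue lists a total size of about 11.9 kb, whereas the depositor's GenBank record and the sequenced record are both close to 11.7 kb; the two feature tables otherwise agree.

The payload is a single long open reading frame driven by the CAG promoter, annotated as the CMV enhancer, chicken β-actin promoter and a chimeric intron (noted to carry a small internal deletion), with a Kozak consensus at the start codon. The frame encodes the catalytic domain of human TET1, the dioxygenase that oxidises 5-methylcytosine to begin active DNA demethylation. This domain is joined through an 80-residue XTEN flexible linker to the N terminus of catalytically dead Streptococcus pyogenes Cas9, followed by three SV40 nuclear localisation signals. A P2A self-cleaving peptide then separates TagBFP, so blue fluorescence reports expression without remaining fused to the editor. Transcription ends at a rabbit β-globin poly(A) signal. No guide RNA cassette is annotated, so targeting requires an sgRNA supplied separately. With such a guide, the fusion is recruited to chosen loci to remove DNA methylation, consistent with the associated work on programmable transcriptional memory.
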