Addgene plasmid #167983: TETv4
Purpose: Expresses TETv4 (TET1CD-XTEN80-dCas9-3xNLS-P2A-BFP) downstream of the CAG promoter
Depositing lab: Luke Gilbert. Depositing organization: University of California, San Francisco (UCSF). Publication: Genome-wide programmable transcriptional memory by CRISPR-based epigenome editing. Nuñez JK, Chen J, Pommier GC, Cogan JZ, Replogle JM, Adriaens C, Ramadoss GN, Shi Q, Hung KL, Samelson AJ, Pogson AN, Kim JYS, Chung A, Leonetti MD, Chang HY, Kampmann M, Bernstein BE, Hovestadt V, Gilbert LA, Weissman JS. Cell. 2021 Apr 7. pii: S0092-8674(21)00353-6. doi: 10.1016/j.cell.2021.03.025. PubMed 33838111.
Backbone
  Vector backbone: CAG expression plasmid
  Backbone size w/o insert (bp): 5574
  Total vector size (bp): 11874
  Vector type: Mammalian Expression, CRISPR, Synthetic Biology
Growth in bacteria
  Bacterial resistance: Ampicillin, 100 μg/mL
  Growth temperature: 37°C
  Growth strain: DH5alpha
  Copy number: High Copy
Gene/Insert
  Gene/Insert name: TETv4 (TET1CD-XTEN80-dCas9)
  Species: H. sapiens (human)
  Insert size (bp): 6581
  Promoter: CAG
  Tag / fusion protein: TET1 catalytic domain (N terminal on insert); 3xNLS (C terminal on insert); tagBFP (C terminal on insert)
  Cloning method: Gibson Cloning
  Sequencing primers: 5′ ggcaaagaattctgcagtcg; 3′ ccaccaccttctgataggc
Resource information
  A portion of this plasmid was derived from a plasmid made by: The dCas9 sequence was obtained from a previous CRISPRi construct (Gilbert et al., 2013). The TET1CD sequence was obtained from Fuw-dCas9-Tet1CD (Addgene #84475). XTEN linker sequences were previously published (Schellenberger et al., 2009).
Terms and licenses: Academic/Nonprofit Terms; Industry Terms: Not Available to Industry
How to cite: TETv4 was a gift from Luke Gilbert (Addgene plasmid # 167983 ; http://n2t.net/addgene:167983 ; RRID:Addgene_167983)
